Addgene plasmid #53135: pET28a-His-hAos1
Purpose: E.coli expression of full length human Aos1 (SAE1) with Nterminal His-tag
Depositing lab: Frauke Melchior. Depositing organization: Universitaet Heidelberg. Publication: The nucleoporin RanBP2 has SUMO1 E3 ligase activity. Pichler A, Gast A, Seeler JS, Dejean A, Melchior F. Cell. 2002 Jan 11;108(1):109-20. 10.1016/S0092-8674(01)00633-X PubMed 11792325.
Backbone
  Vector backbone: pET28a
  Backbone manufacturer: Novagen
  Backbone size w/o insert (bp): 5369
  Total vector size (bp): 6496
  Vector type: Bacterial Expression
Growth in bacteria
  Bacterial resistance: Kanamycin, 50 μg/mL
  Growth temperature: 37°C
  Growth strain: DH5alpha
  Copy number: Low Copy
Gene/Insert
  Gene/Insert name: Aos1 (alt names: SAE1; SUMO-activating enzyme subunit 1)
  Species: H. sapiens (human)
  Insert size (bp): 1166
  Entrez Gene: SAE1 (a.k.a. AOS1, HSPC140, SUA1, UBLE1A)
  Promoter: T7
  Tag / fusion protein: His (N terminal on insert)
  Cloning method: Restriction Enzyme; 5′ cloning site NheI (not destroyed); 3′ cloning site BamHI (not destroyed)
  Sequencing primers: 5′ T7; 3′ T7-term
Terms and licenses: Academic/Nonprofit Terms; Industry Terms: Not Available to Industry
How to cite: pET28a-His-hAos1 was a gift from Frauke Melchior (Addgene plasmid # 53135 ; http://n2t.net/addgene:53135 ; RRID:Addgene_53135)
