[The description below was written by a language model from this plasmid's Addgene catalogue record and pLannotate feature annotations shown in this document.]
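Description:
pET28a-His-hAos1 is a bacterial expression plasmid built on the Novagen pET28a backbone for producing full-length human Aos1 (SAE1, SUMO-activating enzyme subunit 1) in E. coli with an N-terminal His tag. The 6,496 bp plasmid is selected with kanamycin through the aph(3')-Ia aminoglycoside phosphotransferase gene. It replicates from a ColE1/pMB1-type origin accompanied by the pBR322 bom region and the rop gene, consistent with its listing as low copy. An f1 phage origin is also present. Short annotated matches to the AmpR promoter, tetracycline resistance gene and a predicted E. coli protein appear to be backbone remnants rather than functional elements.

The expression cassette is the standard pET arrangement. A T7 promoter is followed by a lac operator and the phage T7 gene 10 ribosome binding site, and a plasmid-borne lacI gene with its own promoter supplies repressor. Transcription therefore depends on a host that provides T7 RNA polymerase and is induced with IPTG. The reading frame begins with a vector-encoded His tag (picked up by the annotation as a fragment of a composite tag) and a thrombin cleavage site that would allow tag removal. It continues into the SAE1 coding sequence, cloned between NheI and BamHI sites that both remain intact. A His-tag fragment annotated downstream corresponds to the optional C-terminal tag of the backbone. Because it lies well past the end of the annotated SAE1 coding sequence, it is presumably not translated, and the record lists only the N-terminal tag. A T7 terminator closes the unit.

Aos1 pairs with UBA2/SAE2 to form the heterodimeric SUMO E1 enzyme, which activates SUMO proteins in an ATP-dependent manner. The purified His-tagged subunit is suited to reconstituting this activity, in keeping with the associated study of SUMO E3 ligase activity.
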