Features (pLannotate 1.2.2; 21 found; start..end, strand, type, name):
     12..467     +  rep_origin     f1 ori (sequence partly withheld): f1 bacteriophage origin of replication; arrow indicates direction of (+) strand synthesis
    494..551     +  promoter       AmpR promoter (fragment): bla
    560..1375    -  CDS            KanR: aminoglycoside phosphotransferase; aph(3')-Ia; confers resistance to kanamycin in bacteria or G418 (Geneticin®) in eukaryotes
   1497..2085    +  rep_origin     ori: high-copy-number ColE1/pMB1/pBR322/pUC origin of replication
   2271..2413    -  misc_feature   bom: basis of mobility region from pBR322
   2515..2706    -  CDS            rop: Rop protein, which maintains plasmids at low copy number; rop
   2723..3103    +  CDS            YPB1_ECOLX: Protein predicted: Swiss-Prot protein existence level 4. From Escherichia coli.
   3175..3466    -  CDS            TcR (fragment): tetracycline efflux protein; tet; confers resistance to tetracycline
   3481..3502    -  protein_bind   CAP binding site: CAP binding activates transcription in the presence of cAMP. E. coli catabolite activator protein
   3515..4597    -  CDS            lacI: lac repressor; lacI; The lac repressor binds to the lac operator to inhibit transcription in E. coli. This inhibition can be relieved by adding lactose or isopropyl-β-D-thiogalactopyranoside (IPTG).
   4598..4675    -  promoter       lacI promoter: lacI
   4683..4962    -  CDS            TcR (fragment): tetracycline efflux protein; tet; confers resistance to tetracycline
   4984..5002    +  promoter       T7 promoter: promoter for bacteriophage T7 RNA polymerase
   5003..5027    +  protein_bind   lac operator: The lac repressor binds to the lac operator to inhibit transcription in E. coli. This inhibition can be relieved by adding lactose or isopropyl-β-D-thiogalactopyranoside (IPTG). lac repressor encoded by lacI
   5042..5064    +  RBS            RBS: efficient ribosome binding site from bacteriophage T7 gene 10 (Olins and Rangwala, 1989)
   5083..5099    +  CDS            capTEV™ (fragment): composite tag for in vivo biotinylation, TEV protease cleavage, and 6xHis tagging
   5110..5127    +  CDS            thrombin site: thrombin recognition and cleavage site
   5140..6177    +  CDS            SAE1: SAE1_HUMAN - Also known as AOS1, SUA1, UBLE1A. Experimental evidence at protein level: Swiss-Prot protein existence level 1. The heterodimer acts as an E1 ligase for SUMO1, SUMO2, SUMO3, and probably SUMO4. It mediates ATP-dependent activation of SUMO proteins followed by formation of a thioester bond between a SUMO protein and a conserved active site cysteine residue on UBA2/SAE2. From Homo sapiens (Human).
   6340..6357    +  CDS            9xHis (fragment): 9xHis affinity tag
   6367..6416    +  CDS            SET1 (fragment): solubility-enhancement tag derived from T7 phage gene 10B
   6424..6471    +  terminator     T7 terminator: transcription terminator for bacteriophage T7 RNA polymerase
>Addgene plasmid #53135 | pET28a-His-hAos1 | depositor full sequence | sequence record 82763 | pET28a-His-hAos1 sequence 6496 bps
TGGCGAATGGG
[124 nt withheld, positions 12-135]
C
[91 nt withheld, positions 137-227]
A
[49 nt withheld, positions 229-277]
CCTTTGACGTTGGAGTCCACGTTCTTT
[37 nt withheld, positions 305-341]
ACCCTATCTCGGTCTATTCTTTTGATTTATAAGGGATTTTGCCGATTTCGGCCTATTGGTTAAAAAATGA
GCTGATTTAACAAAAATTTAACGCGAATTTTAACAAAATATTAACGTTTACAATTTCAGGTGGCACTTTT
CGGGGAAATGTGCGCGGAACCCCTATTTGTTTATTTTTCTAAATACATTCAAATATGTATCCGCTCATGA
ATTAATTCTTAGAAAAACTCATCGAGCATCAAATGAAACTGCAATTTATTCATATCAGGATTATCAATAC
CATATTTTTGAAAAAGCCGTTTCTGTAATGAAGGAGAAAACTCACCGAGGCAGTTCCATAGGATGGCAAG
ATCCTGGTATCGGTCTGCGATTCCGACTCGTCCAACATCAATACAACCTATTAATTTCCCCTCGTCAAAA
ATAAGGTTATCAAGTGAGAAATCACCATGAGTGACGACTGAATCCGGTGAGAATGGCAAAAGTTTATGCA
TTTCTTTCCAGACTTGTTCAACAGGCCAGCCATTACGCTCGTCATCAAAATCACTCGCATCAACCAAACC
GTTATTCATTCGTGATTGCGCCTGAGCGAGACGAAATACGCGATCGCTGTTAAAAGGACAATTACAAACA
GGAATCGAATGCAACCGGCGCAGGAACACTGCCAGCGCATCAACAATATTTTCACCTGAATCAGGATATT
CTTCTAATACCTGGAATGCTGTTTTCCCGGGGATCGCAGTGGTGAGTAACCATGCATCATCAGGAGTACG
GATAAAATGCTTGATGGTCGGAAGAGGCATAAATTCCGTCAGCCAGTTTAGTCTGACCATCTCATCTGTA
ACATCATTGGCAACGCTACCTTTGCCATGTTTCAGAAACAACTCTGGCGCATCGGGCTTCCCATACAATC
GATAGATTGTCGCACCTGATTGCCCGACATTATCGCGAGCCCATTTATACCCATATAAATCAGCATCCAT
GTTGGAATTTAATCGCGGCCTAGAGCAAGACGTTTCCCGTTGAATATGGCTCATAACACCCCTTGTATTA
CTGTTTATGTAAGCAGACAGTTTTATTGTTCATGACCAAAATCCCTTAACGTGAGTTTTCGTTCCACTGA
GCGTCAGACCCCGTAGAAAAGATCAAAGGATCTTCTTGAGATCCTTTTTTTCTGCGCGTAATCTGCTGCT
TGCAAACAAAAAAACCACCGCTACCAGCGGTGGTTTGTTTGCCGGATCAAGAGCTACCAACTCTTTTTCC
GAAGGTAACTGGCTTCAGCAGAGCGCAGATACCAAATACTGTCCTTCTAGTGTAGCCGTAGTTAGGCCAC
CACTTCAAGAACTCTGTAGCACCGCCTACATACCTCGCTCTGCTAATCCTGTTACCAGTGGCTGCTGCCA
GTGGCGATAAGTCGTGTCTTACCGGGTTGGACTCAAGACGATAGTTACCGGATAAGGCGCAGCGGTCGGG
CTGAACGGGGGGTTCGTGCACACAGCCCAGCTTGGAGCGAACGACCTACACCGAACTGAGATACCTACAG
CGTGAGCTATGAGAAAGCGCCACGCTTCCCGAAGGGAGAAAGGCGGACAGGTATCCGGTAAGCGGCAGGG
TCGGAACAGGAGAGCGCACGAGGGAGCTTCCAGGGGGAAACGCCTGGTATCTTTATAGTCCTGTCGGGTT
TCGCCACCTCTGACTTGAGCGTCGATTTTTGTGATGCTCGTCAGGGGGGCGGAGCCTATGGAAAAACGCC
AGCAACGCGGCCTTTTTACGGTTCCTGGCCTTTTGCTGGCCTTTTGCTCACATGTTCTTTCCTGCGTTAT
CCCCTGATTCTGTGGATAACCGTATTACCGCCTTTGAGTGAGCTGATACCGCTCGCCGCAGCCGAACGAC
CGAGCGCAGCGAGTCAGTGAGCGAGGAAGCGGAAGAGCGCCTGATGCGGTATTTTCTCCTTACGCATCTG
TGCGGTATTTCACACCGCATATATGGTGCACTCTCAGTACAATCTGCTCTGATGCCGCATAGTTAAGCCA
GTATACACTCCGCTATCGCTACGTGACTGGGTCATGGCTGCGCCCCGACACCCGCCAACACCCGCTGACG
CGCCCTGACGGGCTTGTCTGCTCCCGGCATCCGCTTACAGACAAGCTGTGACCGTCTCCGGGAGCTGCAT
GTGTCAGAGGTTTTCACCGTCATCACCGAAACGCGCGAGGCAGCTGCGGTAAAGCTCATCAGCGTGGTCG
TGAAGCGATTCACAGATGTCTGCCTGTTCATCCGCGTCCAGCTCGTTGAGTTTCTCCAGAAGCGTTAATG
TCTGGCTTCTGATAAAGCGGGCCATGTTAAGGGCGGTTTTTTCCTGTTTGGTCACTGATGCCTCCGTGTA
AGGGGGATTTCTGTTCATGGGGGTAATGATACCGATGAAACGAGAGAGGATGCTCACGATACGGGTTACT
GATGATGAACATGCCCGGTTACTGGAACGTTGTGAGGGTAAACAACTGGCGGTATGGATGCGGCGGGACC
AGAGAAAAATCACTCAGGGTCAATGCCAGCGCTTCGTTAATACAGATGTAGGTGTTCCACAGGGTAGCCA
GCAGCATCCTGCGATGCAGATCCGGAACATAATGGTGCAGGGCGCTGACTTCCGCGTTTCCAGACTTTAC
GAAACACGGAAACCGAAGACCATTCATGTTGTTGCTCAGGTCGCAGACGTTTTGCAGCAGCAGTCGCTTC
ACGTTCGCTCGCGTATCGGTGATTCATTCTGCTAACCAGTAAGGCAACCCCGCCAGCCTAGCCGGGTCCT
CAACGACAGGAGCACGATCATGCGCACCCGTGGGGCCGCCATGCCGGCGATAATGGCCTGCTTCTCGCCG
AAACGTTTGGTGGCGGGACCAGTGACGAAGGCTTGAGCGAGGGCGTGCAAGATTCCGAATACCGCAAGCG
ACAGGCCGATCATCGTCGCGCTCCAGCGAAAGCGGTCCTCGCCGAAAATGACCCAGAGCGCTGCCGGCAC
CTGTCCTACGAGTTGCATGATAAAGAAGACAGTCATAAGTGCGGCGACGATAGTCATGCCCCGCGCCCAC
CGGAAGGAGCTGACTGGGTTGAAGGCTCTCAAGGGCATCGGTCGAGATCCCGGTGCCTAATGAGTGAGCT
AACTTACATTAATTGCGTTGCGCTCACTGCCCGCTTTCCAGTCGGGAAACCTGTCGTGCCAGCTGCATTA
ATGAATCGGCCAACGCGCGGGGAGAGGCGGTTTGCGTATTGGGCGCCAGGGTGGTTTTTCTTTTCACCAG
TGAGACGGGCAACAGCTGATTGCCCTTCACCGCCTGGCCCTGAGAGAGTTGCAGCAAGCGGTCCACGCTG
GTTTGCCCCAGCAGGCGAAAATCCTGTTTGATGGTGGTTAACGGCGGGATATAACATGAGCTGTCTTCGG
TATCGTCGTATCCCACTACCGAGATATCCGCACCAACGCGCAGCCCGGACTCGGTAATGGCGCGCATTGC
GCCCAGCGCCATCTGATCGTTGGCAACCAGCATCGCAGTGGGAACGATGCCCTCATTCAGCATTTGCATG
GTTTGTTGAAAACCGGACATGGCACTCCAGTCGCCTTCCCGTTCCGCTATCGGCTGAATTTGATTGCGAG
TGAGATATTTATGCCAGCCAGCCAGACGCAGACGCGCCGAGACAGAACTTAATGGGCCCGCTAACAGCGC
GATTTGCTGGTGACCCAATGCGACCAGATGCTCCACGCCCAGTCGCGTACCGTCTTCATGGGAGAAAATA
ATACTGTTGATGGGTGTCTGGTCAGAGACATCAAGAAATAACGCCGGAACATTAGTGCAGGCAGCTTCCA
CAGCAATGGCATCCTGGTCATCCAGCGGATAGTTAATGATCAGCCCACTGACGCGTTGCGCGAGAAGATT
GTGCACCGCCGCTTTACAGGCTTCGACGCCGCTTCGTTCTACCATCGACACCACCACGCTGGCACCCAGT
TGATCGGCGCGAGATTTAATCGCCGCGACAATTTGCGACGGCGCGTGCAGGGCCAGACTGGAGGTGGCAA
CGCCAATCAGCAACGACTGTTTGCCCGCCAGTTGTTGTGCCACGCGGTTGGGAATGTAATTCAGCTCCGC
CATCGCCGCTTCCACTTTTTCCCGCGTTTTCGCAGAAACGTGGCTGGCCTGGTTCACCACGCGGGAAACG
GTCTGATAAGAGACACCGGCATACTCTGCGACATCGTATAACGTTACTGGTTTCACATTCACCACCCTGA
ATTGACTCTCTTCCGGGCGCTATCATGCCATACCGCGAAAGGTTTTGCGCCATTCGATGGTGTCCGGGAT
CTCGACGCTCTCCCTTATGCGACTCCTGCATTAGGAAGCAGCCCAGTAGTAGGTTGAGGCCGTTGAGCAC
CGCCGCCGCAAGGAATGGTGCATGCAAGGAGATGGCGCCCAACAGTCCCCCGGCCACGGGGCCTGCCACC
ATACCCACGCCGAAACAAGCGCTCATGAGCCCGAAGTGGCGAGCCCGATCTTCCCCATCGGTGATGTCGG
CGATATAGGCGCCAGCAACCGCACCTGTGGCGCCGGTGATGCCGGCCACGATGCGTCCGGCGTAGAGGAT
CGAGATCTCGATCCCGCGAAATTAATACGACTCACTATAGGGGAATTGTGAGCGGATAACAATTCCCCTC
TAGAAATAATTTTGTTTAACTTTAAGAAGGAGATATACCATGGGCAGCAGCCATCATCATCATCATCACA
GCAGCGGCCTGGTGCCGCGCGGCAGCCATATGGCTAGCATGGTGGAGAAGGAGGAGGCTGGCGGCGGCAT
TAGCGAGGAGGAGGCGGCACAGTATGACCGGCAGATCCGCCTGTGGGGACTGGAGGCCCAGAAACGGCTG
CGGGCCTCTCGGGTGCTTCTTGTCGGCTTGAAAGGACTTGGGGCTGAAATTGCCAAGAATCTCATCTTGG
CAGGAGTGAAAGGACTGACCATGCTGGATCACGAACAGGTAACTCCAGAAGATCCCGGAGCTCAGTTCTT
GATTCGTACTGGGTCTGTTGGCCGAAATAGGGCTGAAGCCTCTTTGGAGCGAGCTCAGAATCTCAACCCC
ATGGTGGATGTGAAGGTGGACACTGAGGATATAGAGAAGAAACCAGAGTCATTTTTCACTCAATTCGATG
CTGTGTGTCTGACTTGCTGCTCCAGGGATGTCATAGTTAAAGTTGACCAGATCTGTCACAAAAATAGCAT
CAAGTTCTTTACAGGAGATGTTTTTGGCTACCATGGATACACATTTGCCAATCTAGGAGAGCATGAGTTT
GTAGAGGAGAAAACTAAAGTTGCCAAAGTTAGCCAAGGAGTAGAAGATGGGCCCGACACCAAGAGAGCAA
AACTTGATTCTTCTGAGACAACGATGGTCAAAAAGAAGGTGGTCTTCTGCCCTGTTAAAGAAGCCCTGGA
GGTGGACTGGAGCAGTGAGAAAGCAAAGGCTGCTCTGAAGCGCACGACCTCCGACTACTTTCTCCTTCAA
GTGCTCTTAAAGTTCCGTACAGATAAAGGAAGAGATCCCAGTTCTGATACATATGAGGAAGATTCTGAGT
TGTTGCTCCAGATAGGAAATGATGTGCTTGACTCACTGGGTATTAGTCCTGACCTGCTTCCTGAGGACTT
TGTCAGGTACTGCTTCTCCGAGATGGCCCCAGTGTGTGCGGTGGTTGGAGGGATTTTGGCACAGGAAATT
GTGAAGGCCCTGTCTCAGCGGGACCCTCCTCACAACAACTTCTTCTTCTTCGATGGCATGAAGGGGAATG
GGATTGTGGAGTGCCTTGGCCCCAAGTGAACTCAAGATTTGGCAGCCCCAGAGATGCCAACTGCAGCATG
CCCACCTGTATTCCCTGTCCCCTTCCTTCATGAAGGCATCTCCAGGCAAGGAAAACTGAAGTCATTGGCC
CGGGATCCGAATTCGAGCTCCGTCGACAAGCTTGCGGCCGCACTCGAGCACCACCACCACCACCACTGAG
ATCCGGCTGCTAACAAAGCCCGAAAGGAAGCTGAGTTGGCTGCTGCCACCGCTGAGCAATAACTAGCATA
ACCCCTTGGGGCCTCTAAACGGGTCTTGAGGGGTTTTTTGCTGAAAGGAGGAACTATATCCGGAT
