>Addgene plasmid #53135 | pET28a-His-hAos1 | addgene partial sequence | sequence record 86446 | pBRrevBam 5'-GGTGATGTCGGCGATATAGG-3'
CGGCCACGATGCGTCCGGCGTAGAGGATCGAGATCTCGATCCCGCGAAATTAATACGACTCACTATAGGG
GAATTGTGAGCGGATAACAATTCCCCTCTAGAAATAATTTTGTTTAACTTTAAGAAGGAGATATACCATG
GGCAGCAGCCATCATCATCATCATCACAGCAGCGGCCTGGTGCCGCGCGGCAGCCATATGGCTAGCATGG
TGGAGAAGGAGGAGGCTGGCGGCGGCATTAGCGAGGAGGAGGCGGCACAGTATGACCGGCAGATCCGCCT
GTGGGGACTGGAGGCCCAGAAACGGCTGCGGGCCTCTCGGGTGCTTCTTGTCGGCTTGAAAGGACTTGGG
GCTGAAATTGCCAAGAATCTCATCTTGGCAGGAGTGAAAGGACTGACCATGCTGGATCACGAACAGGTAA
CTCCAGAAGATCCCGGAGCTCAGTTCTTGATTCGTACTGGGTCTGTTGGCCGAAATAGGGCTGAAGCCTC
TTTGGAGCGAGCTCAGAATCTCAACCCCATGGTGGATGTGAAGGTGGACACTGAGGATATAGAGAAGAAA
CCAGAGTCATTTTTCACTCAATTCGATGCTGTGTGTCTGACTTGCTGCTCCAGGGATGTCATAGTTAAAG
TTGACCAGATCTGTCACAAAAATAGCATCAAGTTCTTTACAGGAGATGTTTTTGGCTACCATGGATACAC
ATTTGCCAATCTAGGAGAGCATGAGTTTGTAGAGGAGAAAACTAAAGTTGCCAAAGTTAGCCAAGGAGTA
GAAGATGGGCCCGACACCAAGAGAGCAAAACTTGATTCTTCTGAGACAACGATGGTCAAA
