>Addgene plasmid #53135 | pET28a-His-hAos1 | addgene partial sequence | sequence record 86495 | T7term 5'-GCTAGTTATTGCTCAGCGG-3'
CCGGATCTCAGTGGTGGTGGTGGTGGTGCTCGAGTGCGGCCGCAAGCTTGTCGACGGAGCTCGAATTCGG
ATCCCGGGCCAATGACTTCAGTTTTCCTTGCCTGGAGATGCCTTCATGAAGGAAGGGGACAGGGAATACA
GGTGGGCATGCTGCAGTTGGCATCTCTGGGGCTGCCAAATCTTGAGTTCACTTGGGGCCAAGGCACTCCA
CAATCCCATTCCCCTTCATGCCATCGAAGAAGAAGAAGTTGTTGTGAGGAGGGTCCCGCTGAGACAGGGC
CTTCACAATTTCCTGTGCCAAAATCCCTCCAACCACCGCACACACTGGGGCCATCTCGGAGAAGCAGTAC
CTGACAAAGTCCTCAGGAAGCAGGTCAGGACTAATACCCAGTGAGTCAAGCACATCATTTCGTATCTGGA
GCAACAACTCAGAATCTTCCTCATATGTATCAGAACTGGGATCTCTTCCTTTATCTGTACGGAACTTTAA
GAGCACTTGAAGGAGAAAGTAGTCGGAGGTCGTGCGCTTCAGAGCAGCCTTTGCTTTCTCACTGCTCCAG
TCCACCTCCAGGGCTTCTTTAACAGGGCAGAAGACCACCTTCTTTTTGACCATCGTTGTCTCAGAAGAAT
CAAGTTTTGCTCTCTTGGTGTCGGGCCCATCTTCTACTCCTTGGCTAACTTTGGCAACTTTAGTTTTCTC
CTCTACAAACTCATGCTCTCCTAGATTGGCAAATGTGTATCCATGGTAGCCAAAAACATCTCCTGTAAAG
AACTTGATGCTATTTTTGTGACAGATCTGGTCAACTTTAACTATGACATCCCTGGAGCAGCAAGTCAGAC
ACACAGCATCGAATTGAGTGAAAAATGACTCTGGTTT
